>Addgene plasmid #212754 | YIp211-CUP1-NUbo-E3(63)-VSV | addgene full sequence | sequence record 420171 | Addgene NGS Result
TCTTCCGCTTCCTCGCTCACTGACTCGCTGCGCTCGGTCGTTCGGCTGCGGCGAGCGGTATCAGCTCACT
CAAAGGCGGTAATACGGTTATCCACAGAATCAGGGGATAACGCAGGAAAGAACATGTGAGCAAAAGGCCA
GCAAAAGGCCAGGAACCGTAAAAAGGCCGCGTTGCTGGCGTTTTTCCATAGGCTCCGCCCCCCTGACGAG
CATCACAAAAATCGACGCTCAAGTCAGAGGTGGCGAAACCCGACAGGACTATAAAGATACCAGGCGTTTC
CCCCTGGAAGCTCCCTCGTGCGCTCTCCTGTTCCGACCCTGCCGCTTACCGGATACCTGTCCGCCTTTCT
CCCTTCGGGAAGCGTGGCGCTTTCTCATAGCTCACGCTGTAGGTATCTCAGTTCGGTGTAGGTCGTTCGC
TCCAAGCTGGGCTGTGTGCACGAACCCCCCGTTCAGCCCGACCGCTGCGCCTTATCCGGTAACTATCGTC
TTGAGTCCAACCCGGTAAGACACGACTTATCGCCACTGGCAGCAGCCACTGGTAACAGGATTAGCAGAGC
GAGGTATGTAGGCGGTGCTACAGAGTTCTTGAAGTGGTGGCCTAACTACGGCTACACTAGAAGAACAGTA
TTTGGTATCTGCGCTCTGCTGAAGCCAGTTACCTTCGGAAAAAGAGTTGGTAGCTCTTGATCCGGCAAAC
AAACCACCGCTGGTAGCGGTGGTTTTTTTGTTTGCAAGCAGCAGATTACGCGCAGAAAAAAAGGATCTCA
AGAAGATCCTTTGATCTTTTCTACGGGGTCTGACGCTCAGTGGAACGAAAACTCACGTTAAGGGATTTTG
GTCATGAGATTATCAAAAAGGATCTTCACCTAGATCCTTTTAAATTAAAAATGAAGTTTTAAATCAATCT
AAAGTATATATGAGTAAACTTGGTCTGACAGTTACCAATGCTTAATCAGTGAGGCACCTATCTCAGCGAT
CTGTCTATTTCGTTCATCCATAGTTGCCTGACTCCCCGTCGTGTAGATAACTACGATACGGGAGGGCTTA
CCATCTGGCCCCAGTGCTGCAATGATACCGCGAGACCCACGCTCACCGGCTCCAGATTTATCAGCAATAA
ACCAGCCAGCCGGAAGGGCCGAGCGCAGAAGTGGTCCTGCAACTTTATCCGCCTCCATCCAGTCTATTAA
TTGTTGCCGGGAAGCTAGAGTAAGTAGTTCGCCAGTTAATAGTTTGCGCAACGTTGTTGCCATTGCTACA
GGCATCGTGGTGTCACGCTCGTCGTTTGGTATGGCTTCATTCAGCTCCGGTTCCCAACGATCAAGGCGAG
TTACATGATCCCCCATGTTGTGCAAAAAAGCGGTTAGCTCCTTCGGTCCTCCGATCGTTGTCAGAAGTAA
GTTGGCCGCAGTGTTATCACTCATGGTTATGGCAGCACTGCATAATTCTCTTACTGTCATGCCATCCGTA
AGATGCTTTTCTGTGACTGGTGAGTACTCAACCAAGTCATTCTGAGAATAGTGTATGCGGCGACCGAGTT
GCTCTTGCCCGGCGTCAATACGGGATAATACCGCGCCACATAGCAGAACTTTAAAAGTGCTCATCATTGG
AAAACGTTCTTCGGGGCGAAAACTCTCAAGGATCTTACCGCTGTTGAGATCCAGTTCGATGTAACCCACT
CGTGCACCCAACTGATCTTCAGCATCTTTTACTTTCACCAGCGTTTCTGGGTGAGCAAAAACAGGAAGGC
AAAATGCCGCAAAAAAGGGAATAAGGGCGACACGGAAATGTTGAATACTCATACTCTTCCTTTTTCAATA
TTATTGAAGCATTTATCAGGGTTATTGTCTCATGAGCGGATACATATTTGAATGTATTTAGAAAAATAAA
CAAATAGGGGTTCCGCGCACATTTCCCCGAAAAGTGCCACCTGACGTCTAAGAAACCATTATTATCATGA
CATTAACCTATAAAAATAGGCGTATCACGAGGCCAGCTTTTCAATTCATCATTTTTTTTTTATTCTTTTT
TTTGATTTCGGTTTCCTTGAAATTTTTTTGATTCGGTAATCTCCGAACAGAAGGAAGAACGAAGGAAGGA
GCACAGACTTAGATTGGTATATATACGCATATGTAGTGTTGAAGAAACATGAAATTGCCCAGTATTCTTA
ACCCAACTGCACAGAACAAAAACATGCAGGAAACGAAGATAAATCATGTCGAAAGCTACATATAAGGAAC
GTGCTGCTACTCATCCTAGTCCTGTTGCTGCCAAGCTATTTAATATCATGCACGAAAAGCAAACAAACTT
GTGTGCTTCATTGGATGTTCGTACCACCAAGGAATTACTGGAGTTAGTTGAAGCATTAGGTCCCAAAATT
TGTTTACTAAAAACACATGTGGATATCTTGACTGATTTTTCCATGGAGGGCACAGTTAAGCCGCTAAAGG
CATTATCCGCCAAGTACAATTTTTTACTCTTCGAAGACAGAAAATTTGCTGACATTGGTAATACAGTCAA
ATTGCAGTACTCTGCGGGTGTATACAGAATAGCAGAATGGGCAGACATTACGAATGCACACGGTGTGGTG
GGCCCAGGTATTGTTAGCGGTTTGAAGCAGGCGGCAGAAGAAGTAACAAAGGAACCTAGAGGCCTTTTGA
TGTTAGCAGAATTGTCATGCAAGGGCTCCCTATCTACTGGAGAATATACTAAGGGTACTGTTGACATTGC
GAAGAGCGACAAAGATTTTGTTATCGGCTTTATTGCTCAAAGAGACATGGGTGGAAGAGATGAAGGTTAC
GATTGGTTGATTATGACACCCGGTGTGGGTTTAGATGACAAGGGAGACGCATTGGGTCAACAGTATAGAA
CCGTGGATGATGTGGTCTCTACAGGATCTGACATTATTATTGTTGGAAGAGGACTATTTGCAAAGGGAAG
GGATGCTAAGGTAGAGGGTGAACGTTACAGAAAAGCAGGCTGGGAAGCATATTTGAGAAGATGCGGCCAG
CAAAACTAAAAAACTGTATTATAAGTAAATGCATGTATACTAAACTCACAAATTAGAGCTTCAATTTAAT
TATATCAGTTATTACCCGCCCTTTCGTCTCGCGCGTTTCGGTGATGACGGTGAAAACCTCTGACACATGC
AGCTCCCGGAGACGGTCACAGCTTGTCTGTAAGCGGATGCCGGGAGCAGACAAGCCCGTCAGGGCGCGTC
AGCGGGTGTTGGCGGGTGTCGGGGCTGGCTTAACTATGCGGCATCAGAGCAGATTGTACTGAGAGTGCAC
CATATGCGGTGTGAAATACCGCACAGATGCGTAAGGAGAAAATACCGCATCAGGCGCCATTCGCCATTCA
GGCTGCGCAACTGTTGGGAAGGGCGATCGGTGCGGGCCTCTTCGCTATTACGCCAGCTGGCGAAAGGGGG
ATGTGCTGCAAGGCGATTAAGTTGGGTAACGCCAGGGTTTTCCCAGTCACGACGTTGTAAAACGACGGCC
AGTGAATTCGAGCTCCCATTACCGACATTTGGGCGCTATACGTGCATATGTTCATGTATGTATCTGTATT
TAAAACACTTTTGTATTATTTTTCCTCATATATGTGTATAGGTTTATACGGATGATTTAATTATTACTTC
ACCACCCTTTATTTCAGGCTGATATCTTAGCCTTGTTACTAGTTAGAAAAAGACATTTTTGCTGTCAGTC
ACTGTCAAGAGATTCTTTTGCTGGCATTTCTTCTAGAAGCAAAAAGAGCGATGCGTCTTTTCCGCTGAAC
CGTTCCAGCAAAAAAGACTACCAACGCAATATGGATTGTCAGAATCATATAAAAGAGAAGCAAATAACTC
CTTGTCTTGTATCAATTGCATTATAATATCTTCTTGTTAGTGCAATATCATATAGAAGTCATCGAAATAG
ATATTAAGAAAAACAAACTGTAACGGATCAATGCAGATTTTCGTCAAGACTTTGACCGGTAAAACCGCAA
CATTGGAAGTTGAATCTTCCGATACCATCGACAACGTTAAGTCGAAAATTCAAGACAAGGAAGGGATCCC
TGGGTCTGGGGCTTACCCATACGATGTTCCTGACTATGCGGGGAATGGTATCCTCTGGCATGAGATGTGG
CATGAAGGCCTGGAAGAGGCATCTCGTTTGTACTTTGGGGAAAGGAACGTGAAAGGCATGTTTGAGGTGC
TGGAGCCCTTGCATGCTATGATGGAACGGGGCCCCCAGACTCTGAAGGAAACATCCTTTAATCAGGCCTA
TGGTCGAGATTTAATGGAGGCCCAAGAGTGGTGCAGGAAGTACATGAAATCAGGGAATGTCAAGGACCTC
CTCCAAGCCTGGGACCTCTATTATCATGTGTTCCGACGAATCTCAAAGACTAGCGAATTGAATCTACTAG
TATCCTCCACCAACAGAGATGTACGACTATCGCAAACTTCGGTACCACCAAATGCACTTGCACTTTCTGC
ACCAGATAGCAACACTGATGAAGACGCGGAAATCCTGGAAGATTCGGTAGATCAATCCGGTACGGCATGC
AGGAGCGAAGAAAGTTCACAAAACGAGGAGGATCACTTCTGCCCTATTTGTAACTCAGATCTCACACAGT
TTCCTGATGAAGAAGAGACCAGAAAGCACGTAGAGGATTGCATACAGAGAGCTGAAAATGCCCAACAACA
TACGAATACGTCAGATGCAGCAGATGACTCCGTAAAAGAAAGCCCTGCCTTTCAAAATAGAATGTTAGTG
TACAAGATATCGCCTAATACAACAGATAATGCAATTAAGGAGTGCCCGATTTGTTTTGAGAATATGGAAC
CCGGTGAGAAAGTTGGGAGACTAGAATGCTTGTGTGTTTTCCATTATAAGTGTATTAAGAACTGGTTTCA
CAAAAGGGCGCAAATGACTGCAGCCCAGAAGGGAAATGGACATGCTTTTGTTAAAAGGAACTTTTGTCCT
TTCCATGATGCCGTATTTTTAATTAATTATACTGACATAGAAATGAACAGATTGGGAAAGTAGCTGCAGC
CAAGCTAATTCCGGGCGAATTTCTTATGATTTATGATTTTTATTATTAAATAAGTTATAAAAAAAATAAG
TGTATACAAATTTTAAAGTGACTCTTAGGTTTTAAAACGAAAATTCTTATTCTTGAGTAACTCTTTCCTG
TAGGTCAGGTTGCTTTCTCAGGTATAGCATGAGGTCGCTCTTATTGACCACACCTCTACCGGCATGCAAG
CTTGGCGTAATCATGGTCATAGCTGTTTCCTGTGTGAAATTGTTATCCGCTCACAATTCCACACAACATA
CGAGCCGGAAGCATAAAGTGTAAAGCCTGGGGTGCCTAATGAGTGAGCTAACTCACATTAATTGCGTTGC
GCTCACTGCCCGCTTTCCAGTCGGGAAACCTGTCGTGCCAGCTGCATTAATGAATCGGCCAACGCGCGGG
GAGAGGCGGTTTGCGTATTGGGCGC
Features (pLannotate 1.2.2; 18 found; start..end, strand, type, name):
    183..771     -  rep_origin     ori: high-copy-number ColE1/pMB1/pBR322/pUC origin of replication
    942..1802    -  CDS            AmpR: β-lactamase; bla; confers resistance to ampicillin, carbenicillin, and related antibiotics
   1803..1907    -  promoter       AmpR promoter: bla
   2000..2215    +  promoter       URA3 promoter: S. cerevisiae URA3
   2216..3019    +  CDS            URA3: orotidine-5'-phosphate decarboxylase, required for uracil biosynthesis; S. cerevisiae URA3; yeast auxotrophic marker, counterselectable with 5-fluoroorotic acid (5-FOA)
   3108..3143    +  CDS            rop (fragment): Rop protein, which maintains plasmids at low copy number; rop
   3245..3344    +  misc_feature   bom (fragment): basis of mobility region from pBR322
   3350..3507    -  CDS            lacZα (fragment): LacZα fragment of β-galactosidase; lacZ fragment
   3679..3913    +  promoter       CUP1 promoter: S. cerevisiae CUP1; inducible metallothionein promoter, regulated by Cu2+
   3951..4061    +  CDS            ubiquitin (fragment): Saccharomyces cerevisiae ubiquitin
   4074..4102    +  CDS            3xHA (fragment): three tandem HA epitope tags
   4110..4388    +  CDS            FRB*: T2098L mutant of FKBP-rapamycin binding domain of human FRAP binds synthetic ligands such as AP21967
   4398..4988    +  CDS            PIB1 (fragment): PIB1_YEAST - Experimental evidence at protein level: Swiss-Prot protein existence level 1. Functions as an E3 ubiquitin-protein ligase. Binds phospholipid vesicles containing phosphatidylinositol 3-phosphate. From Saccharomyces cerevisiae (strain ATCC 204508 / S288c) (Baker's yeast).
   5055..5242    +  terminator     ADH1 terminator: S. cerevisiae ADH1; transcription terminator for the S. cerevisiae alcohol dehydrogenase 1 (ADH1) gene
   5290..5306    -  protein_bind   lac operator: The lac repressor binds to the lac operator to inhibit transcription in E. coli. This inhibition can be relieved by adding lactose or isopropyl-β-D-thiogalactopyranoside (IPTG). lac repressor encoded by lacI
   5314..5344    -  promoter       lac promoter: promoter for the E. coli lac operon
   5359..5380    -  protein_bind   CAP binding site: CAP binding activates transcription in the presence of cAMP. E. coli catabolite activator protein
   5393..5485    -  CDS            lacI (fragment): lac repressor; lacI; The lac repressor binds to the lac operator to inhibit transcription in E. coli. This inhibition can be relieved by adding lactose or isopropyl-β-D-thiogalactopyranoside (IPTG).
