[The description below was written by a language model from this plasmid's Addgene catalogue record and pLannotate feature annotations shown in this document.]
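Description:
YIp211-CUP1-NUbo-E3(63)-VSV is a yeast integrative expression plasmid built on the YIplac211 backbone. It carries no yeast replication origin, so it is maintained in Saccharomyces cerevisiae only after integration into the genome. Integrants are selected through the URA3 marker, which complements uracil auxotrophy and can be counterselected with 5-FOA. In E. coli the plasmid is propagated from a high-copy ColE1/pUC-type origin with ampicillin selection via β-lactamase. Remnants of the lacZα cloning region (lac promoter, operator, CAP site) and short rop, bom and lacI fragments are backbone leftovers with no role in the expression cassette.

The payload is a single fusion open reading frame placed between the copper-inducible CUP1 metallothionein promoter and the ADH1 terminator. According to the feature table, it begins with a fragment of yeast ubiquitin, which corresponds in position to the N-terminal "NUbo" moiety named in the record. This is followed by a short HA-epitope fragment, then the FRB* domain (the T2098L mutant of the human FKBP-rapamycin binding domain), and then a fragment of the yeast E3 ubiquitin ligase Pib1. This mix explains the human and yeast species annotation. The record lists a C-terminal VSV tag, which the automated annotation does not call; it would lie in the unannotated stretch between the Pib1 fragment and the terminator.

The construct belongs to the Ubiquiton system, an inducible, linkage-specific polyubiquitylation tool. The name E3(63) suggests an engineered ligase for K63-linked chains, though the record does not spell this out. The FRB* domain would allow rapamycin-type ligand-induced recruitment to a partner, presumably FKBP-tagged, which is not part of this plasmid.
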