Addgene plasmid #212754: YIp211-CUP1-NUbo-E3(63)-VSV
Purpose: Copper-inducible expression of NUbo-E3(63)-VSV in budding yeast
Depositing lab: Helle Ulrich. Depositing organization: Institut fuer Molekulare Biologie (IMB Mainz). Publication: Ubiquiton-An inducible, linkage-specific polyubiquitylation tool. Renz C, Asimaki E, Meister C, Albanese V, Petriukov K, Krapoth NC, Wegmann S, Wollscheid HP, Wong RP, Fulzele A, Chen JX, Leon S, Ulrich HD. Mol Cell. 2024 Jan 18;84(2):386-400.e11. doi: 10.1016/j.molcel.2023.11.016. Epub 2023 Dec 15. PubMed 38103558.
Backbone
  Vector backbone: YIplac211
  Vector type: Yeast Expression ; integrative vector
  Selectable markers: URA3
Growth in bacteria
  Bacterial resistance: Ampicillin, 100 μg/mL
  Growth temperature: 37°C
  Growth strain: Top10
  Copy number: High Copy
Gene/Insert
  Gene/Insert name: E3(63)
  Species: H. sapiens (human), S. cerevisiae (budding yeast)
  Promoter: CUP1
  Tag / fusion protein: NUbo (N terminal on insert); VSV (C terminal on insert)
  Cloning method: Restriction Enzyme; 5′ cloning site unknown (unknown if destroyed)
Terms and licenses: Academic/Nonprofit Terms; Industry Terms: Not Available to Industry
Depositor comments: pHU4654
How to cite: YIp211-CUP1-NUbo-E3(63)-VSV was a gift from Helle Ulrich (Addgene plasmid # 212754 ; http://n2t.net/addgene:212754 ; RRID:Addgene_212754)
